Addgene plasmid #128395: pJL1-CRM197-4xDQNAT
Purpose: In vitro expression of CRM197 with C terminal 4xDQNAT glycosylation sites
Depositing lab: Michael Jewett. Depositing organization: Northwestern University. Publication: On-demand biomanufacturing of protective conjugate vaccines. Stark JC, Jaroentomeechai T, Moeller TD, Hershewe JM, Warfel KF, Moricz BS, Martini AM, Dubner RS, Hsu KJ, Stevenson TC, Jones BD, DeLisa MP, Jewett MC. Sci Adv. 2021 Feb 3;7(6). pii: 7/6/eabe9444. doi: 10.1126/sciadv.abe9444. Print 2021 Feb. PubMed 33536221.
Backbone
  Vector backbone: pJL1
  Backbone size w/o insert (bp): 1765
  Total vector size (bp): 3481
  Vector type: Bacterial Expression
Growth in bacteria
  Bacterial resistance: Kanamycin, 50 μg/mL
  Growth temperature: 37°C
  Growth strain: DH5alpha
  Copy number: High Copy
Gene/Insert
  Gene/Insert name: Diphtheria toxin
  Species: C. diphtheriae
  Insert size (bp): 1716
  Mutation: Inactivating G52E mutation
  Promoter: T7
  Tag / fusion protein: 4xDQNAT glycosylation tag (C terminal on insert); 6xHis tag (C terminal on insert)
  Cloning method: Restriction Enzyme; 5′ cloning site NdeI (not destroyed); 3′ cloning site SalI (not destroyed)
  Sequencing primers: 5′ TAATACGACTCACTATAGGG; 3′ TAGTTATTGCTCAGCGGTGG
Terms and licenses: Academic/Nonprofit Terms; Industry Terms: Not Available to Industry
How to cite: pJL1-CRM197-4xDQNAT was a gift from Michael Jewett (Addgene plasmid # 128395 ; http://n2t.net/addgene:128395 ; RRID:Addgene_128395)
