[The description below was written by a language model from this plasmid's Addgene catalogue record and pLannotate feature annotations shown in this document.]
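Description:
pJL1-CRM197-4xDQNAT is a compact bacterial expression plasmid of about 3.5 kb, built on the small pJL1 backbone and intended as a template for in vitro (cell-free) protein synthesis. It is propagated in E. coli from a high-copy ColE1/pUC-type origin and selected with kanamycin through an aph(3')-Ia aminoglycoside phosphotransferase gene, which lies on the opposite strand to the expression cassette.

The cassette is a standard T7 arrangement. A T7 promoter and the efficient ribosome binding site from phage T7 gene 10 drive an open reading frame cloned between NdeI and SalI, and a T7 terminator follows it. Expression therefore depends on T7 RNA polymerase being supplied in the reaction or host. The insert encodes CRM197, the diphtheria toxin of Corynebacterium diphtheriae (phage-encoded) carrying the G52E substitution. This change inactivates the toxin's ADP-ribosyltransferase activity, giving a non-toxic protein that is widely used as a vaccine carrier. At the C terminus the protein carries four tandem DQNAT sequons followed by a 6xHis tag. DQNAT is a preferred acceptor motif for bacterial N-linked oligosaccharyltransferases, so the sequons provide sites for enzymatic attachment of polysaccharide antigens, while the His tag allows affinity purification and detection.

The automated annotation does not label these C-terminal tags. It does flag a short "SET1" fragment just upstream of the terminator, which is probably a match to T7-derived sequence rather than a functional solubility tag. According to the record, the plasmid is used to produce a glycosylatable carrier protein for on-demand, cell-free biomanufacturing of conjugate vaccines.
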