Features (pLannotate 1.2.2; 7 found; start..end, strand, type, name):
     48..66      +  promoter       T7 promoter: promoter for bacteriophage T7 RNA polymerase
     98..120     +  RBS            RBS: efficient ribosome binding site from bacteriophage T7 gene 10 (Olins and Rangwala, 1989)
    125..1735    +  CDS            DTX_CORBE (fragment): Experimental evidence at protein level: Swiss-Prot protein existence level 1. Diphtheria toxin, produced by a phage infecting Corynebacterium diphtheriae, is a proenzyme that, after activation, catalyzes the covalent attachment of the ADP ribose moiety of NAD to eukaryotic elongation factor 2 (eEF-2). Fragment A is the catalytic portion responsible for enzymatic ADP-ribosylation of elongation factor 2, while fragment B is responsible for binding of toxin to cell receptors and entry of fragment A. From Corynephage beta.
   1855..1904    +  CDS            SET1 (fragment): solubility-enhancement tag derived from T7 phage gene 10B
   1912..1959    +  terminator     T7 terminator: transcription terminator for bacteriophage T7 RNA polymerase
   1977..2792    -  CDS            KanR: aminoglycoside phosphotransferase; aph(3')-Ia; confers resistance to kanamycin in bacteria or G418 (Geneticin®) in eukaryotes
   2914..20      +  rep_origin     ori (across the origin): high-copy-number ColE1/pMB1/pBR322/pUC origin of replication
>Addgene plasmid #128395 | pJL1-CRM197-4xDQNAT | addgene full sequence | sequence record 260191 | Addgene NGS Result
GGGGGCGGAGCCTATGGAAAAACGCCAGCAACGCGATCCCGCGAAATTAATACGACTCACTATAGGGAGA
CCACAACGGTTTCCCTCTAGAAATAATTTTGTTTAACTTTAAGAAGGAGATATACATATGGGCGCTGATG
ATGTTGTTGATTCTTCTAAATCTTTTGTGATGGAAAACTTTTCTTCGTACCACGGGACTAAACCTGGTTA
TGTAGATTCCATTCAAAAAGGTATACAAAAGCCAAAATCTGGTACACAAGGAAATTATGACGATGATTGG
AAAGAATTTTATAGTACCGACAATAAATACGACGCTGCGGGATACTCTGTAGATAATGAAAACCCGCTCT
CTGGAAAAGCTGGAGGCGTGGTCAAAGTGACGTATCCAGGACTGACGAAGGTTCTCGCACTAAAAGTGGA
TAATGCCGAAACTATTAAGAAAGAGTTAGGTTTAAGTCTCACTGAACCGTTGATGGAGCAAGTCGGAACG
GAAGAGTTTATCAAAAGGTTCGGTGATGGTGCTTCGCGTGTAGTGCTCAGCCTTCCCTTCGCTGAGGGGA
GTTCTAGCGTTGAATATATTAATAACTGGGAACAGGCGAAAGCGTTAAGCGTAGAACTTGAGATTAATTT
TGAAACCCGTGGAAAACGTGGCCAAGATGCGATGTATGAGTATATGGCTCAAGCCTGTGCAGGAAATCGT
GTCAGGCGATCAGTAGGTAGCTCATTGTCATGCATAAATCTTGATTGGGATGTCATAAGGGATAAAACTA
AGACAAAGATAGAGTCTTTGAAAGAGCATGGCCCTATCAAAAATAAAATGAGCGAAAGTCCCAATAAAAC
AGTATCTGAGGAAAAAGCTAAACAATACCTAGAAGAATTTCATCAAACGGCATTAGAGCATCCTGAATTG
TCAGAACTTAAAACCGTTACTGGGACCAATCCTGTATTCGCTGGGGCTAACTATGCGGCGTGGGCAGTAA
ACGTTGCGCAAGTTATCGATAGCGAAACAGCTGATAATTTGGAAAAGACAACTGCTGCTCTTTCGATACT
TCCTGGTATCGGTAGCGTAATGGGCATTGCAGACGGTGCCGTTCACCACAATACAGAAGAGATAGTGGCA
CAATCAATAGCTTTATCATCTTTAATGGTTGCTCAAGCTATTCCATTGGTAGGAGAGCTAGTTGATATTG
GTTTCGCTGCATATAATTTTGTAGAGAGTATTATCAATTTATTTCAAGTAGTTCATAATTCGTATAATCG
TCCCGCGTATTCTCCGGGGCATAAAACGCAACCATTTCTTCATGACGGGTATGCTGTCAGTTGGAACACT
GTTGAAGATTCGATAATCCGAACTGGTTTTCAAGGGGAGAGTGGGCACGACATAAAAATTACTGCTGAAA
ATACCCCGCTTCCAATCGCGGGTGTCCTACTACCGACTATTCCTGGAAAGCTGGACGTTAATAAGTCCAA
GACTCATATTTCCGTAAATGGTCGGAAAATAAGGATGCGTTGCAGAGCTATAGACGGTGATGTAACTTTT
TGTCGCCCTAAATCTCCTGTTTATGTTGGTAATGGTGTGCATGCGAATCTTCACGTGGCATTTCACAGAA
GCAGCTCGGAGAAAATTCATTCTAATGAAATTTCATCGGATTCCATAGGCGTTCTTGGGTACCAGAAAAC
AGTAGATCACACCAAGGTTAATTCTAAGCTATCGCTATTTTTTGAAATCAAAAGCCTCGAGGATCAGAAC
GCGACCGGCGGTGACCAAAATGCCACAGGTGGCGATCAAAACGCCACCGGCGGTGACCAGAATGCGACAG
TCGACCATCACCATCATCACCATTAAGTCGACCGGCTGCTAACAAAGCCCGAAAGGAAGCTGAGTTGGCT
GCTGCCACCGCTGAGCAATAACTAGCATAACCCCTTGGGGCCTCTAAACGGGTCTTGAGGGGTTTTTTGC
TGAAAGCCAATTCTGATTAGAAAAACTCATCGAGCATCAAATGAAACTGCAATTTATTCATATCAGGATT
ATCAATACCATATTTTTGAAAAAGCCGTTTCTGTAATGAAGGAGAAAACTCACCGAGGCAGTTCCATAGG
ATGGCAAGATCCTGGTATCGGTCTGCGATTCCGACTCGTCCAACATCAATACAACCTATTAATTTCCCCT
CGTCAAAAATAAGGTTATCAAGTGAGAAATCACCATGAGTGACGACTGAATCCGGTGAGAATGGCAAAAG
CTTATGCATTTCTTTCCAGACTTGTTCAACAGGCCAGCCATTACGCTCGTCATCAAAATCACTCGCATCA
ACCAAACCGTTATTCATTCGTGATTGCGCCTGAGCGAGACGAAATACGCGATCGCTGTTAAAAGGACAAT
TACAAACAGGAATCGAATGCAACCGGCGCAGGAACACTGCCAGCGCATCAACAATATTTTCACCTGAATC
AGGATATTCTTCTAATACCTGGAATGCTGTTTTCCCGGGGATCGCAGTGGTGAGTAACCATGCATCATCA
GGAGTACGGATAAAATGCTTGATGGTCGGAAGAGGCATAAATTCCGTCAGCCAGTTTAGTCTGACCATCT
CATCTGTAACATCATTGGCAACGCTACCTTTGCCATGTTTCAGAAACAACTCTGGCGCATCGGGCTTCCC
ATACAATCGATAGATTGTCGCACCTGATTGCCCGACATTATCGCGAGCCCATTTATACCCATATAAATCA
GCATCCATGTTGGAATTTAATCGCGGCTTCGAGCAAGACGTTTCCCGTTGAATATGGCTCATAACACCCC
TTGTATTACTGTTTATGTAAGCAGACAGTTTTATTGTTCATGATGATATATTTTTATCTTGTGCAATGTA
ACATCAGAGATTTTGAGACACAACGTGAGATCAAAGGATCTTCTTGAGATCCTTTTTTTCTGCGCGTAAT
CTGCTGCTTGCAAACAAAAAAACCACCGCTACCAGCGGTGGTTTGTTTGCCGGATCAAGAGCTACCAACT
CTTTTTCCGAAGGTAACTGGCTTCAGCAGAGCGCAGATACCAAATACTGTTCTTCTAGTGTAGCCGTAGT
TAGGCCACCACTTCAAGAACTCTGTAGCACCGCCTACATACCTCGCTCTGCTAATCCTGTTACCAGTGGC
TGCTGCCAGTGGCGATAAGTCGTGTCTTACCGGGTTGGACTCAAGACGATAGTTACCGGATAAGGCGCAG
CGGTCGGGCTGAACGGGGGGTTCGTGCACACAGCCCAGCTTGGAGCGAACGACCTACACCGAACTGAGAT
ACCTACAGCGTGAGCTATGAGAAAGCGCCACGCTTCCCGAAGGGAGAAAGGCGGACAGGTATCCGGTAAG
CGGCAGGGTCGGAACAGGAGAGCGCACGAGGGAGCTTCCAGGGGGAAACGCCTGGTATCTTTATAGTCCT
GTCGGGTTTCGCCACCTCTGACTTGAGCGTCGATTTTTGTGATGCTCGTCAG
